>Addgene plasmid #130171 | pRDAX-488 GFP[1] L6 Stuffer/Intein4 L7 GFP[2] IRES mCherry GFP(1-9) | addgene full sequence | sequence record 271328 | Addgene NGS Result
CTTTCTGCTATGGAGGTCAGGTATGATTTAAATGGTCAGTATTGAGCGATATCTAGAGAATTCGTATAGG
TCTTGTATTCAGTCTCGCACTTTAGACATGGTCTTCTGCTGCCCGTGGTCCTCTATTCGTCGGATGTTCT
GTCGATTCTTCCTGTCTATCTGGACTGGATCTGATATCATCGTCGACATTGATTATTGACTAGTTATTAA
TAGTAATCAATTACGGGGTCATTAGTTCATAGCCCATATATGGAGTTCCGCGTTACATAACTTACGGTAA
ATGGCCCGCCTGGCTGACCGCCCAACGACCCCCGCCCATTGACGTCAATAATGACGTATGTTCCCATAGT
AACGCCAATAGGGACTTTCCATTGACGTCAATGGGTGGAGTATTTACGGTAAACTGCCCACTTGGCAGTA
CATCAAGTGTATCATATGCCAAGTACGCCCCCTATTGACGTCAATGACGGTAAATGGCCCGCCTGGCATT
ATGCCCAGTACATGACCTTATGGGACTTTCCTACTTGGCAGTACATCTACGTATTAGTCATCGCTATTAC
CATGGTCGAGGTGAGCCCCACGTTCTGCTTCACTCTCCCCATCTCCCCCCCCTCCCCACCCCCAATTTTG
TATTTATTTATTTTTTAATTATTTTGTGCAGCGATGGGGGCGGGGGGGGGGGGGGCGCGCGCCAGGCGGG
GCGGGGCGGGGCGAGGGGCGGGGCGGGGCGAGGCGGAGAGGTGCGGCGGCAGCCAATCAGAGCGGCGCGC
TCCGAAAGTTTCCTTTTATGGCGAGGCGGCGGCGGCGGCGGCCCTATAAAAAGCGAAGCGCGCGGCGGGC
GGGAGTCGCTGCGTTGGGACTTAGCCTTTAGTGAACCGTCAGAATTAATTCAGATCGATCTACAGCGCCA
CCATGGATCTGCCTGATGACCACTACCTGAGCACACAGACCATCCTCTCCAAGGACCTTAACAGCGGTGG
TAGTGGAGGCGACCAACTGACAGAAGAGCAGATTGCAGAGTTCAAAGAAGCCTTCTCATTATTGGACAAG
GATGGGGACGGCACCATCACCACAAAGGAACTTGGCACCGCTCTGAGGTCGCTTGGACAAAACCCAACGG
AAGCAGAATTGCAGGATATGATCAATGAAGTCGATGCTGATGGCAATGGAACGATTTACTTTCCTGAATT
TCTTACTATGATGGCTAGAAAAATGAAGGACACAGACAGCGAAGAGGAAATCCGAGAAGCATTCCGTGTT
TTTGACAAGGATGGGAACGGCTACATCAGCGCTGCTGAATTACGTCACGTCATGACAAACCTCGGGGAGA
AGTTAACAGATGAAGAAGTTGATGAAATGATAAGGGAAGCAGATATCGATGGTGATGGCCAAGTAAACTA
TGAAGAGTTTGTACAAATGATGACAGCAAAGGGGGGGAAGAGGCGCTGGCAGAAAACAGGCCATGCTGTC
CGAGCATTCGGAAGACTGAAGAAGATCTCCAGCTCCGGGGCACTGGCGTCGGGAGGCAGCGGTGGTGAAA
AGAGGGACCACATGGTGCTGCTCGAGTACGTCACAGCAGCTGGCATCACCGATGCCAGCTAATGCTTAGA
TAAGTGAGAATTCAGATCCGCCCCTCTCCCTCCCCCCCCCCTAACGTTACTGGCCGAAGCCGCTTGGAAT
AAGGCCGGTGTGCGTTTGTCTATATGTTATTTTCCACCATATTGCCGTCTTTTGGCAATGTGAGGGCCCG
GAAACCTGGCCCTGTCTTCTTGACGAGCATTCCTAGGGGTCTTTCCCCTCTCGCCAAAGGAATGCAAGGT
CTGTTGAATGTCGTGAAGGAAGCAGTTCCTCTGGTAGCTTCTTGAAGACAAACAACGTCTGTAGCGACCC
TTTGCAGGCAGCGGAACCCCCCACCTGGCGACAGGTGCCTCTGCGGCCAAAAGCCACGTGTATAAGATAC
ACCTGCAAAGGCGGCACAACCCCAGTGCCACGTTGTGAGTTGGATAGTTGTGGAAAGAGTCAAATGGCTC
TCCTCAAGCGTATTCAACAAGGGGCTGAAGGATGCCCAGAAGGTACCCCATTGTATGGGATCTGATCTGG
GGCCTCGGTACACATGCTTTACATGTGTTTAGTCGAGGTTAAAAAAACGTCTAGGCCCCCCGAACCACGG
GGACGTGGTTTTCCTTTGAAAAACACGATGATAATATGGCCACAACCATGGGTGCAGTGAGCAAGGGCGA
GGAGGATAACATGGCCATCATCAAGGAGTTCATGCGCTTCAAGGTGCACATGGAGGGCTCCGTGAACGGC
CACGAGTTCGAGATCGAGGGCGAGGGCGAGGGCCGCCCCTACGAGGGCACCCAGACCGCCAAGCTGAAGG
TGACCAAGGGTGGCCCCCTGCCCTTCGCCTGGGACATCCTGTCCCCTCAGTTCATGTACGGCTCCAAGGC
CTACGTGAAGCACCCCGCCGACATCCCCGACTACTTGAAGCTGTCCTTCCCCGAGGGCTTCAAGTGGGAG
CGCGTGATGAACTTCGAGGACGGCGGCGTGGTGACCGTGACCCAGGACTCCTCCCTGCAGGACGGCGAGT
TCATCTACAAGGTGAAGCTGCGCGGCACCAACTTCCCCTCCGACGGCCCCGTAATGCAGAAGAAGACCAT
GGGCTGGGAGGCCTCCTCCGAGCGGATGTACCCCGAGGACGGCGCCCTGAAGGGCGAGATCAAGCAGAGG
CTGAAGCTGAAGGACGGCGGCCACTACGACGCTGAGGTCAAGACCACCTACAAGGCCAAGAAGCCCGTGC
AGCTGCCCGGCGCCTACAACGTCAACATCAAGTTGGACATCACCTCCCACAACGAGGACTACACCATCGT
GGAACAGTACGAACGCGCCGAGGGCCGCCACTCCACCGGCGGCATGGACGAGCTGTACAAGAGCGGCGCT
ACTAACTTCAGCCTGCTGAAGCAGGCTGGCGACGTGGAGGAGAACCCTGGACCTTCTGGAAGAAAAGGCG
AAGAGCTGTTTACAGGGGTTGTGCCTATCCTCATTGAGCTCGATGGAGATGTCAACGGCCACAAGTTCTT
TGTGAGAGGGGAAGGAGAAGGTGACGCTACTATCGGCAAACTGTCTCTGAAGTTCATTTGCACTACCGGG
AAGTTGCCCGTACCATGGCCAACACTGGTAACTACGCTGACATATGGAGTCCAGTGTTTCAGCCGTTATC
CGGATCACATGAAGAGGCATGACTTCTTTAAATCCGCAATGCCTGAGGGATATGTCCAAGAGAGGACCAT
CTACTTTAAGGACGACGGTACCTACAAAACCCGAGCTGAAGTGAAGTTTGAGGGTGACACTCTGGTGAAT
CGGATTGAGCTCAAAGGCATCGACTTCAAGGAGGATGGCAACATCTTGGGCCATAAGCTGGAGTACAACT
TCAACAGTCACAAGGTGTACATCACAGCCGACAAACAGAACAATGGGATTAAGGCCAACTTCACCATACG
CCACAATGTGGAAGATGGCTCAGTCCAACTTGCGGACCATTACCAGCAGAATACGCCTATAGGGGATGGA
CCCGTTCTTCTGCCCTAGGTTGCCTTGAGCATCTGACTTCTGGCTAAATTGATGATCTATTAAACAATAA
AGATGTCCACATGGAAGTTTTTTCCTGTCATACTTTGTTAAGAAGGGTGAGAACAGAGTACCTACATTTT
GAATGGAAGGATTGGAGCTACGGGGGTGGGGGTGGGGTGGGATTAGATAAATGCCTGCTCTTTACTGAAG
GCTCTTTACTATTGCTTTATGATAATGTTTCATAGTTGGATCGAACACATATTGATCCTCGTCACAACCA
CACCAGCACACCTCAAATCCCACACCACTCCCACAATTACCATTCACTCAACAAACTCACACATCCCACG
ATAACGAATTCAAGCTTGATATCATTCAGGACGAGCCTCAGACTCCAGCGTAACTGGACTGCAATCAACT
CACTGGCTCACCTTCACGGGTGGGCCTTTCTTCGGTAGAAAATCAAAGGATCTTCTTGAGATCCTTTTTT
TCTGCGCGTAATCTGCTGCTTGCAAACAAAAAAACCACCGCTACCAGCGGTGGTTTGTTTGCCGGATCAA
GAGCTACCAACTCTTTTTCCGAGGTAACTGGCTTCAGCAGAGCGCAGATACCAAATACTGTTCTTCTAGT
GTAGCCGTAGTTAGGCCACCACTTCAAGAACTCTGTAGCACCGCCTACATACCTCGCTCTGCTAATCCTG
TTACCAGTGGCTGCTGCCAGTGGCGATAAGTCGTGTCTTACCGGGTTGGACTCAAGACGATAGTTACCGG
ATAAGGCGCAGCGGTCGGGCTGAACGGGGGGTTCGTGCACACAGCCCAGCTTGGAGCGAACGACCTACAC
CGAACTGAGATACCTACAGCGTGAGCTATGAGAAAGCGCCACGCTTCCCGAAGGGAGAAAGGCGGACAGG
TATCCGGTAAGCGGCAGGGTCGGAACAGGAGAGCGCACGAGGGAGCTTCCAGGGGGAAACGCCTGGTATC
TTTATAGTCCTGTCGGGTTTCGCCACCTCTGACTTGAGCATCGATTTTTGTGATGCTCGTCAGGGGGGCG
GAGCCTATGGAAAAACGCCAGCAACGCAGAAAGGCCCACCCGAAGGTGAGCCAGGTGATTACATTTGGGC
CCTCATTACCAATGCTTAATCAGTGAGGCACCTATCTCAGCGATCTGTCTATTTCGTTCATCCATAGTTG
CCTGACTCCCCGTCGTGTAGATAACTACGATGCGGGAGGGCTTACCATCTGGCCCCAGTGCTGCAATGAT
ACCGCGAGAACCACGCTCACCGGCTCCAGATTTATCAGCAATAAACCAGCCAGCCGGGAGGGCCGAGCGC
AGAAGTGATCCTGCAACTTTATCCGCCTCCATCCAGTCTATTAATTGTTGCCGGGAAGCTAGAGTAAGTA
GTTCGCCAGTTAATAGTTTGCGCAACGTTGTTGCCATTGCTACAGGCATCGTGGTGTCACGCTCGTCGTT
TGGTATGGCTTCATTCAGCTCCGGTTCCCAACGATCAAGGCGAGTTACATGATCCCCCATGTTGTGCAAA
AAAGCGGTTAGCTCCTTCGGTCCTCCGATCGTTGCCAGAAGTAAGTTGGCCGCAGTGTTATCACTCATGG
TTATGGCAGCACTGCATAATTCTCTTACTGTCATGCCATCCGTGAGATGCTTTTCTGTGACTGGTGAGTA
CTCAACCAAGTCATTCTGAGAATAGTGTATGCGGCGACCGAGTTGCTCTTGCCCGGCGTCAATACGGGAT
AATACCGCGCCACATAGCAGAACTTTAAAAGTGCTCATCATTGGAAAACGTTCTTCGGGGCGTAAACTCT
CAAGGATCTTACCGCTGTTGAGATCCAGTTCGATGTAACCCACTCGTGCACCCAACTGATCTTCAGCATC
TTTTACTTTCACCAGCGTTTCTGGGTGAGCAAAAACAGGAAGGCAAAATGCCGCAAAAAAGGGAATAAGG
GCGACACGGAAATGTTGAATACTCATTTTAGCTTCCTTAGCTCCTGAAAATCTCGATAACTCAAAAAATA
CGCCCGGTAGTGATCTTATTTCATTATGGTGAAAGTTGGAACCTCTTACGTGCCGATCAAGTCAAAAGCC
TCCGGTCGGAGGCTTTTGA
Features (pLannotate 1.2.2; 16 found; start..end, strand, type, name):
    185..564     +  enhancer       CMV enhancer: human cytomegalovirus immediate early enhancer
    566..841     +  promoter       chicken β-actin promoter: No description available
    867..883     +  promoter       tight TRE promoter (fragment): Tet-responsive promoter PTight, consisting of seven tet operator sequences followed by the minimal CMV promoter
    919..972     +  CDS            (3-F)Tyr-EGFP (fragment): (3-F)Tyr-EGFP is a basic (constitutively fluorescent) green fluorescent protein published in 2004, derived from Aequorea victoria.
    991..1341    +  CDS            CALMA_ARBPU (fragment): Experimental evidence at protein level: Swiss-Prot protein existence level 1. Calmodulin mediates the control of a large number of enzymes, ion channels and other proteins by Ca(2+). Among the enzymes to be stimulated by the calmodulin-Ca(2+) complex are a number of protein kinases and phosphatases. From Arbacia punctulata (Punctuate sea urchin).
   1516..1590    +  CDS            SPOON (fragment): SPOON is a photoswitchable green/yellow fluorescent protein published in 2018, derived from Aequorea victoria. It has high acid sensitivity.
   1631..2217    +  misc_feature   IRES2: internal ribosome entry site (IRES) of the encephalomyocarditis virus (EMCV)
   2227..2931    +  CDS            mCherry: mCherry is a basic (constitutively fluorescent) red fluorescent protein published in 2004, derived from Discosoma sp.. It is reported to be a very rapidly-maturing monomer with low acid sensitivity.
   3004..3585    +  CDS            Trp-less GFP (fragment): Trp-less GFP is a fluorescent protein published in 2012, derived from Aequorea victoria.
   3616..3821    +  polyA_signal   PGK poly(A) signal (fragment): mouse phosphoglycerate kinase 1 polyadenylation signal
   3995..4024    +  terminator     T3Te terminator: phage T3 early transcription terminator
   4046..4633    +  rep_origin     ori: high-copy-number ColE1/pMB1/pBR322/pUC origin of replication
   4645..4672    -  terminator     T7Te terminator: phage T7 early transcription terminator
   4696..5556    -  CDS            AmpR: β-lactamase; bla; confers resistance to ampicillin, carbenicillin, and related antibiotics
   5557..5659    -  promoter       cat promoter: promoter of the E. coli cat gene encoding chloramphenicol acetyltransferase
   5660..2       -  terminator     tonB terminator (across the origin): bidirectional E. coli tonB-P14 transcription terminator
