[The description below was written by a language model from this plasmid's Addgene catalogue record and pLannotate feature annotations shown in this document.]
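Description:
pRDAX-488 GFP[1] L6 Stuffer/Intein4 L7 GFP[2] IRES mCherry GFP(1-9) is a custom-built mammalian expression plasmid of about 5.7 kb, designed as an assay vector for protein–protein interactions by bi- or tripartite fluorescence complementation (BiFC/TriFC). It is maintained in E. coli through a high-copy ColE1/pUC-type origin and an ampicillin resistance gene that the annotation places under a cat promoter. The bacterial elements are insulated by the T3Te, T7Te and tonB transcription terminators.

The mammalian cassette is driven by a CMV enhancer joined to the chicken β-actin promoter (a CAG-style arrangement) and ends in a fragment of the mouse PGK polyadenylation signal. A very short hit to the tight TRE promoter just downstream is probably only a sequence-similarity match rather than a functional tet-responsive element. The first reading frame begins with a short GFP-derived segment and ends with a second one, which correspond to the GFP[1] and GFP[2] fragments in the name. They probably represent the small strand tags of a tripartite split GFP, though the record does not define them. Between them lie the L6 and L7 linkers and the "Stuffer/Intein4" region, part of which the annotation tool matches to a calmodulin-like sequence. The record does not explain this region, but a stuffer normally serves as a placeholder to be replaced by test proteins. An EMCV IRES then directs translation of mCherry, followed by a larger GFP fragment consistent with the GFP(1-9) detector. How mCherry and this fragment are joined is not annotated. Green fluorescence would therefore report fragment reassembly, with mCherry marking expressing cells. The catalogue lists the insert species as mouse, whereas the annotated GFP sequences derive from Aequorea victoria.
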