Addgene plasmid #130171: pRDAX-488 GFP[1] L6 Stuffer/Intein4 L7 GFP[2] IRES mCherry GFP(1-9)
Purpose: PPI (BiFC/TriFC) assay vector
Depositing lab: Gary Lewin. Depositing organization: Max-Delbrueck-Centrum fuer Molekulare Medizin (MDC).
Backbone
  Vector backbone: custom built
  Vector type: Mammalian Expression
Growth in bacteria
  Bacterial resistance: Ampicillin, 100 μg/mL
  Growth temperature: 37°C
  Growth strain: DH5alpha
  Copy number: High Copy
Gene/Insert
  Gene/Insert name: GFP
  Species: M. musculus (mouse)
  Cloning method: Restriction Enzyme; 5′ cloning site unknown (unknown if destroyed); 3′ cloning site unknown (unknown if destroyed)
Terms and licenses: Academic/Nonprofit Terms; Industry Terms: Not Available to Industry
How to cite: pRDAX-488 GFP[1] L6 Stuffer/Intein4 L7 GFP[2] IRES mCherry GFP(1-9) was a gift from Gary Lewin (Addgene plasmid # 130171 ; http://n2t.net/addgene:130171 ; RRID:Addgene_130171)
